>Addgene plasmid #178964 | pSYC-204 | addgene full sequence | sequence record 356606 | Addgene NGS Result
CCACCTAAATTGTAAGCGTTAATATTTTGTTAAAATTCGCGTTAAATTTTTGTTAAATCAGCTCATTTTT
TAACCAATAGGCCGAAATCGGCAAAATCCCTTATAAATCAAAAGAATAGACCGAGATAGGGT
[37 nt withheld, positions 133-169]
AAAGAACGTGGACTCCAACGTCAAAGG
[49 nt withheld, positions 197-245]
T
[91 nt withheld, positions 247-337]
G
[52 nt withheld, positions 339-390]
NGGSGGGTGTGGK
[59 nt withheld, positions 404-462]
CCCATTCGCCATTCAGGCTGCGCAACTGTTGGGAAGGGCGATCGGTGCGGGCCTCTTCGCTATTACGCCA
GCTGGCGAAAGGGGGATGTGCTGCAAGGCGATTAAGTTGGGTAACGCCAGGGTTTTCCCAGTCACGACGT
TGTAAAACGACGGCCAGTGAGCGCGCGTAATACGACTCACTATAGGGCGAATTGGGTACCGGCATATGGT
TCTTGACAGAGGTGTAAAAAGTACTCAAAAATTTTACTCAAGTGAAAGTACAAGTACTTAGGGAAAATTT
TACTCAATTAAAAGTAAAAGTATCTGGCTAGAATCTTACTTGAGTAAAAGTAAAAAAGTACTCCATTAAA
ATTGTACTTGAGTATTAGATCTCGAGGTAAGGACTGAGGTGATGCACAGTGTTGGGTATGTTACTTTCAA
TAAGTTATTCTTTGCTAATTATTAGTCATTTGAATTGTATTGAAATTACATTTTTAGTTACTTTGCCTAA
AAAAAAACTTGATAAGTAATCGAATTACATACTTGAAGTCCACATAAATCTCATTCATTCATTCCTTCTC
TTTTCGACTTAGTCCCTTTATTAATCAGGGGTTTCTACAGCGGAACGAACCTCATATGTTTCAATTTAGT
GACTATTTTTTATAAATTATTGACAATGTTTTTGTTGCTTGTTCAAACTACTTATTTAAAATGAGCTGAA
ACTGCACAATTATTGATATTTCATTGGAACAGCTTAATTTTTTTTATGTTTAATCCACTTAAATAAAATT
CCAATTATATAATATTCCAATTATAAAGTTACTTAATCAATTTGTATTAGGACAATATGAATGAATTGTG
TGGAACCCTGCATTTTTTACAGTGAACCTTTCCTTGTTTCTTAAACATGGGTGATTTTCGGAGAAATAAA
ATTTGACAATATCTGAAATGTAAAAAGAAAATATTCAGTTACTCTGCCTTTCTAAATGCATAGTTTATAT
TATCATCAGAGTTGTAAAGTAACTAGTTACAAATACTCAAATTACTGTAATTGAGTAGTTTTTTTCAGGA
ATTGTAATTTACTAAGTAGCTAAAAAATGTGTACTTTTACTTTCCCTTGAGTACATTATTAATGCTGTAA
CGGTACTTTTACTCCACTACTTTCCTTCAGCCTGCACTCACTACTTTGTTTTATCTTGTCTATGAGGATT
AGAAAAATCAATCCTGTGATTCCAATCAAATCGCACATCCAAAGTCTTTACAAAAGCATTTTGTTTGGAT
GTGAAAATCGGGTTGATGTCAGAACTCAATGTCAGCCCAACGTCAATGTCCAACCTAAAATCAACCTAAT
ATCAACGTCTAATGATGTTACAGCTTGACGTTGTGTGGGCGTTACCATTATTTGTCAGACATTGGATTTT
AGTTGCCATACCTGATAAATAAATGTCAGTATTTGATGTCCGTATGATCTTGGATTTAGATGTTGGCTCG
ACATTGGATTTTGGTCACCTGACATAACAACCTAAATCTATCCTAATAATAACGTCTTATGACGTTGTGT
GCCAACCATTTTTGTTTATTAAAAATTTATATAAACATTTACAATAATATATTATCCATGTGATTTAATA
GAAATGTTATTTGTTTTTTTTCTCCCCCATATTTCTGAATGACTTAAAGCTTTTATTATCAGGATAAGGT
TGTGGTTTTTATTTTTTGCTTGCTAACTTCAATTGCTATTGCATTTACATTTATGCAAATGGGGAGACGC
GGTGGGTCAGTTGGCGTTTCTGTGTGGAGTTTGCATGTTCTCCCCGTGTTCGCGTGGGTTTTCTCTGGGT
GCTCTGGTTTCCCCTAAAGACATGTAGTATAGGTGAATTGGGTAAGCTAAATTGTCCGTAGTGTGTATGT
GTGAATGTATGGATGTTTTCCTGTGATGGGTTGCAGCTGAAAGGGCATCCGCTGTGTAAAACATATGCTG
GATAAGTTGGCAATTCATTTCGCTGTGGTAACCCCAGATTAATATCGGAACTACGCCAAAAAGAAAATGA
ATGAATGAGTGAATTAATGCAAATGGCTCATCCTTCCACCTAATTCCAGTGCCTTGCATTGCATTCAAGC
TCTACAATTAATCAGTTCCTTTATTTTCACTTTCCAAACTGAATCCAACAACTCATGAGGACCCCAGGGT
GCCTTGATTTACCAGTGTCATGATGAACACAATCTACCCCACTTTAACCCACTCGTCAACATAAATACTC
CCTTAAAGGGTGTACTTGTGTCTGAGTAGAAGTGTCTGCTGGGTTGGAGGTGTCGCACATTCCAGGACAC
GTCAAGAAGAACGCTAAGAGCAACAGGAGAACAATGTCACAAAAAAGGTCAAAGAAACGCCATCCATTAG
CCAGCTTTATAAACAGCTGTCTCGTGGCTAAAGAAGTTCTCAAGAATAACCAACCTTGCATTTTTCCACA
TTAGTTTTACACCGCAGCAAAGTCACCATGTGGATTTATAGCATCCAAACCCCATTTTCAATGAGAGGCT
TCACATTTCTCGCTCTCATTCAATCCCACACTGCCTCTCTTTTCAGACTAAATCCTGATAGGATGAGTGG
TATGGGGGCGGGGAGGGGGCACAATACCTCAGTCCAGCTTCCACAAAGACTCAACACACCCATGCAGATG
TCCTGTTGTTGGGGAAGTGCATTTGTAACCAAATTTCAAACTTTCAACTTTCATTTGAAGCAGTGGAGAC
TGCTCCATTCCTATTCAAGATCAATTTATTGAAATATGACAACATTTAGAATAACTTTGTTATATGTTAT
TATGTTTTATAATGCAATTTTGTTTCTGTGACATACATTTTTTTATTTAGTGCAGTCTTCAGAGCCACAG
GAACCTTGAGAATCATTCTAATTATGATTTGCTACTCGAAAAACATTTTTCATCATCAATAATAAGAAAT
TAAAACGGTATACATATAGATGTTTAGTATAACAGTTCTTAGTAGTTTAAAAGAACATTTGTAACAACAT
TCCAACCTTTTAATAACTTTAGCCTTGCTTACATTTCTAAAGGAGAGCCTTCCAGCTGTTTTTCTGAACC
CAGTGATGAATGTAAAGTTCTTAAAACCAAGTTCTAAGAATGTTTTAATGATTACATTTAACCCAATTTC
AAGCCAAATTTCCTATACCACGAGTAAAATATAGTTATAATTAGGATAGATCTTTGGTAAAATAAGATAC
AATTTTAAGATTTGAATTTAAAAGTAGCTAAATTGTTTTTTTATGACAGAACTTTTAAGTTTATAGAATA
TTAATACAGGACAAAACTTGTAAATGTATTTAATTTCCTATGAATATTTGATAAAATATAAATGACATCT
ATATGTAAATTCATGAACCATGACTCTTATGAATTATCAGTGCACAAATTATGTTTGATGCACACTTAAG
GTCAAAAGTTTAGGGTCAGTTTATTTTTTTTTTATTTTTAATTTTATTTAATAATTTAAATAAAATTATT
CTGTTCATCAAGGCACATTTATTAAATGTAACAATAAATTGTTAAATACTTATTAAATATTTATTTTTTA
CTTATTGTATGCAGTTTCAATTGAAGTCATTATTGCTTTTATTACTATTACCATTAATAAAAATAACATT
AATAATAATAATAATAATAATAATAATTGATATTACAGTGATTTCTGAAGGATCACGTGACTGAAGACTG
GAGTAATGAAGCTGAAAACTCATCATTTAAATCACTGGAGTAAATGATTCAATTAAATGATCATTTAATG
ATCATTCTTTTGAACAGTTATTTTATAGTGCAATAACATTTCACAGTTTTACCATTTGTTTTGTATTTTT
GATTCAATAAATGCAGCCTTGGTGAGCAGGAGAAGCTTAATTTAAAACATTTAAAACTCCTACTGACCCC
AAACTTTTGACCGGTAGTGTACATGTATTACTGTATGTTCAAACTATATGCTTTTATTCATAAGTGTTTC
TATTGCTGTACATTTGACTGTCTGCATCAGGTGAAGTGTATGAAAGAGTGTGTGTTTACTCCACCCCGTG
GGAAAGAGCAGTAGCTGCAATGTGTGTGTGTGAGTAGTTAGTGATGCATGAGTGATCCACTGAACCCTGT
CCAGCCCCCTGCTGCAGCTCTCAACACATCATGATAGGTCACCTCTACTGGGAGGCTTTCAGCACAGCTC
TCACAACTGATTTATCAGAGAGTACTCTGAAATGGAGAAATTACTTTCATATTAAAGAGCACACACACAC
ACACACACACACACACACACACACACACACACACACACACACACACACACACACCTAGTTCACCTTATTA
ACGTGGTTAAGCCTTTAAATGTCACTTTAAGCTGTATAGAAGTGTCTTGAAAAATATCTATTCAAATATT
ATTTACTGTCATCAAGGAAAAGATAAAATAAATCAGTTATTAGAAATAAGTTTTTAAAACTATTATACTT
AGAAATGTGCTGAAACAATCTTCCTAGAACAGAACAGAAATTGGGGAAAAAATAAACAAAAATAAATAAA
TCTATCTATCTATAGTGTGTATAATGTGTGTAGTGAGTATGTTTAAAATAGGTCAACTAATATGTTCATA
ATAAAAATACAGCATCAATGGTTTGGGTGTTTTTAGATCCAAAGGTCTTAAACGTGGTTATTGCTGGTTG
TTCAGTTTTTTCTAGGCTCTAAGAAAAATCATTTTAGAAACTGTAACTGTTTCCTTATCCATCTGAATTC
CACCTTTGGGATGTAGTGGAACGGGAGATCAACTGCATGATGCTATCAAGTCAATATGGATCAAAATCTC
AGGAATATTTCCAGGACCTTATTGAATCTATGCCATGAAGGATTAAGGCAGTTCTGAAAGGGGAAATGCG
GTTTAACCCGGTAATAGCAAGGTGTACCTAATAAAGTGGCCGGTGAGTGTATATATTGTTATTGTTTCAC
CTTCAGAAATGACATATCTAGACAATAGTTTCCTTTTTCTTTTTTAATTATTGTACTTCTGTAAGATTCT
TCAATGTTCAATGGTTTTCTTATGTTAAAGGCGCAGAGCTGTAGTTTTAGTGAAGTAACAGCATTCCGTT
GACCAAAGCTGACAGATGAAGGAGAGTCAGTTCTGACCATGCAGTTGTCAGTCACAATTAAGCCTGGTTT
GGTTACAAGTTAAACGTAGACCTGCTTGTGGTCAGGATCATCCTTTAAAAGAACTAGATTTGTTTTTAAC
AATTTGTAACCGGTGTGCTCTGAAGTGTCTTAAATAAAGCATATAGGAAGCAAAGCAGTGAAAAATGTTC
CTTATAATCTACGAGCATTAGCTTAAATGTATAAACAAAATAATATTAATTGTGTGTTCAGATCAAATAT
AGGTATTGTTACACCTAAAATAAACCCATTGCTTTAAAAAATAATTAAACACAGTGTACAATATTAGCAT
ACTTCCTCTGACATCTCTAAGTAAAACAAGAGCTTTCACGATTTACTCACTGACCCATCTTACAGCACTT
CTCTGTGAATTTAGGCCATCACAAATGCTGTGCCCAGTTCTCTGACTGGGTTTGACAGTCGCCCATCTGT
GTCCAGCAGTCTGATGAGCTCATCCTCTGTAAATCTGGCTGGCTGCCGTGTTGTTTTGTGTCTGTCCGTG
AGTCTCTCTGGCCTTCATACACTCCTCTGCTACTTCATAGACTGCTGATGAGTGCAGAGGCCAAACCATT
AGTGCTTTCCTTTTTTTAGACCTCAGTAATGCACAACAATGCAAAACAAGTAGATTGAGCCTTTTGTTCT
TTGGACTGAGCATTTGGTTAGAATAGCTTGAAGGGATAGTTAGAAGATATTTTGAAGGGAAACTAAAAAC
CTGTTACCATTTGACATCCAAAGAAGGAAAACTAATATGATTGAGTGGTTACAGATTTCCAACACTTTTC
AACATATATTATTTTGTGTTCCACTAAAGAAACAGTCAGATATTATACTGTCAACCAAAGTACTGCACTT
GACTCAAAAAAGCTCTGCAGCAAGTTGCCTCTTATTCTAGGTCGAGTCAACCTTTTTTTCTCTCTCTCTG
TCGGTTCATTCAAGGTTCAGTAAATGATGACAGAATTTTCAGCTTTTATTTTGGGTGAACTAACCCTTTA
TATATTTGTTGTAAGTTTATTTTTCTGTATATTATAAATATATTAGCAACATAATTCTAAGCTACACTTG
TACCCAATCAAGGGTCACACTTTATTTTGATGGTATGTTTGTTTGAATTTAAGTTACATTGCATCTACAT
GTCAACTAATTCTCATTAGATTATAAGAAGACTGTTAGGTTGGGGCTAGTGTAAGTTGACATGTACTTGC
AAAGTTTCTCAGAGTCAGTTAAATGTCTGTTTTGTAGCAGTATTAACAGATATTAAGCACACTGTATATT
AATACTCAAATGAACCGTCAAAATAAAGTGTTACCGTAAAAATTATTTCCACATCTCAAGGTAGCTTTAT
GAGGAAAGTTTTCTTTAAGATTAGTTTCTTCGAACAAACTTGCATGTTAAATATGTGCTCAGATATGGGG
CACACAGACAAAATGTTTATTGGACGAATAACCCCTTTAACAGTTAACCAGCATTTTTTAAAGGGATAGT
CAGAAGATATTTTGAAGGAAACTAAAAACCTGTAACCATTCGACAATCGAAGAAGGTAAAAGAAATATGA
TAGAGTAGTTACAGTTTTTCAACACTCTTTATAATATATTGTTTAGTATTCAACTGAAGAAATAGTCAAA
CACACTGTAAAAAAAGTTGGTTTAAATTGACTCAACTTTCAACTCAAGTATAGTACTTGACTTGATTTAA
GTTGAGTTAACTAGACTAAACTAAAAGCACTAAAAGCACTGCGGCAAGTCGCCTTTCAATTTTAGGTTGA
GTAAATTATTATTATTTTTTTTTACAGTTCAGGTTCAGTAAATGATAACATAATTTTCAGTTTTGGGTGA
ACTATCCCTTTATATATTTGTTGTAAGTTAATTTTTCTGTAAATTATAAATTAATTAGCAAAAAAGCTGC
ACTTCTTCACCATTAATTAATTAATACATCTCAAAGTAGCTTTATAAGGAAAGTTTTCTTTAATTATGTT
TCTTTGCATGTTAAAATTGTGCTCAGATATGGAGCACACAAGCAAAATGTTTATTGGATGAATAACCCCT
TTAACATTTAACCAGCATGAGTTCAAGTAAACAAATCAATTCCTATGATTTTTCTGCTAAACCGATATAA
ATCAGTGCTGCTGAAGAGCATGTGTGTGATGTTCTCAGATCAGCACAAAAGAGGGAGCGCCAGTTTCTTT
TAATAATGAAGAATTACGTAATCACCTCCTGTGTTCCCTGAAACCATTAAACTCCCAGACAGAACAAAAC
TGTGACTGAGAAAGCAGAGCAACTCCGGAGTAACTCAGAAGATCTGCAAACCAACTCTTTAGCATGAGGT
AAGAGAGAATTAAAGTCCAATATCAGTGCTGATGCCATCTCAGTCTCTCTATTTCTGTGTTCCAGCAGGG
TATGAATAGGATTTTCTCTGGCTCACTGTGAAAAGAGGCAGTCAGGAGACTGGCTGGACAAGCACAAACA
ATTGCGGGCTCACAAACACCCCCTCGGCCTTTGCCCTCCCCATCAGACCCCCCCTCTCTCTTTCACCCCC
CACATCAACTCTATAAAAACCCAGAGTTCACCCGCACTCGATCTCATTCTCCTCCACCATGGAGTCCCAG
CGTTCCTCGTCGATCGACGGATCCATGGAGAGGAGACGCATCACCTCCGCTGCTCGCCGCTCCTACGTCT
CCTCAGGGGAGATGATGGTGGGGGGCCTGGCTCCTGGCCGCCGTCTGGGTCCTGGCACCCGCCTCTCCCT
GGCTCGAATGCCCCCTCCACTCCCGACCCGGGTGGATTTCTCCCTGGCTGGGGCACTCAATGCTGGCTTC
AAGGAGACCCGGGCCAGTGAGCGGGCAGAGATGATGGAGCTCAATGACTGCTTTGCCAGCTACATCGAGA
AGGTTCGCTTCCTGGAACAGCAAAACAAGGCGCTGGCTGCTGAGCTGAACCAGCTGCGGGCCAAGGAGCC
CACCAAGCTGGCAGACGTCTACCAGGCTGAGCTGCGAGAGCTGCGGCTGCGGCTCGATCAACTCACCGCC
AACAGCGCCCGGCTGGAGGTTGAGAGGGACAATCTGGCACAGGACCTGGCCACTGTGAGGCAGAAGCTCC
AGGATGAAACCAACCTGAGGCTGGAAGCCGAGAACAACCTGGCTGCCTATAGACAGGAAGCAGATGAAGC
CACCCTGGCCCGTCTGGATCTGGAGAGGAAGATTGAGTCGCTGGAGGAGGAGATCCGGTTCTTGAGGAAG
ATCCACGAGGAGGAGGTTCGGGAACTCCAGGAGCAGCTGGCCCGACAGCAGGTCCATGTGGAGCTTGACG
TGGCCAAGCCAGACCTCACCGCAGCCCTGAAAGAGATCCGCACGCAGTATGAGGCAATGGCGTCCAGCAA
CATGCATGAAGCCGAAGAGTGGTACCGCTCCAAGTTTGCAGACCTGACAGACGCTGCTGCCCGCAACGCG
GAGCTGCTCCGCCAGGCCAAGCACGAAGCCAACGACTACCGGCGCCAGTTGCAGTCCTTGACCTGCGACC
TGGAGTCTCTGCGCGGCACGAACGAGTCCCTGGAGAGGCAGATGCGCGAGCAGGAGGAGCGGCACGTGCG
GGAGGCGGCCAGTTATCAGGAGGCGCTGGCGCGGCTGGAGGAAGAGGGGCAGAGCCTCAAGGACGAGATG
GCCCGCCACTTGCAGGAGTACCAGGACCTGCTCAATGTCAAGCTGGCCCTGGACATCGAGATCGCCACCT
ACAGGAAGCTGCTAGAGGGCGAGGAGAACCGGATCACCATTCCCGTGCAGACCTTCTCCAACCTGCAGAT
TCGAGAAACCAGCCTGGACACCAAGTCTGTGTCAGAAGGCCACCTCAAGAGGAACATCGTGGTGAAGACC
GTGGAGATGCGGGATGGAGAGGTCATTAAGGAGTCCAAGCAGGAGCACAAGGATGTGATGATGATATCTG
GCGCGCCTACCATGGGGCCCGGCGACTACAAGGATGACGATGACAAGGGCGACTACAAGGATGACGATGA
CAAGGGCGACTACAAGGATGACGATGACAAGGGCCGGCCTAAGATCACCGGTCCCGGGCTTAAGGAGCTC
GCATGCACCATGGTGAGCAAGGGCGAGGAGCTGTTCACCGGGGTGGTGCCCATCCTGGTCGAGCTGGACG
GCGACGTAAACGGCCACAAGTTCAGCGTGTCCGGCGAGGGCGAGGGCGATGCCACCTACGGCAAGCTGAC
CCTGAAGTTCATCTGCACCACCGGCAAGCTGCCCGTGCCCTGGCCCACCCTCGTGACCACCCTGACCTAC
GGCGTGCAGTGCTTCAGCCGCTACCCCGACCACATGAAGCAGCACGACTTCTTCAAGTCCGCCATGCCCG
AAGGCTACGTCCAGGAGCGCACCATCTTCTTCAAGGACGACGGCAACTACAAGACCCGCGCCGAGGTGAA
GTTCGAGGGCGACACCCTGGTGAACCGCATCGAGCTGAAGGGCATCGACTTCAAGGAGGACGGCAACATC
CTGGGGCACAAGCTGGAGTACAACTACAACAGCCACAACGTCTATATCATGGCCGACAAGCAGAAGAACG
GCATCAAGGTGAACTTCAAGATCCGCCACAACATCGAGGACGGCAGCGTGCAGCTCGCCGACCACTACCA
GCAGAACACCCCCATCGGCGACGGCCCCGTGCTGCTGCCCGACAACCACTACCTGAGCACCCAGTCCGCC
CTGAGCAAAGACCCCAACGAGAAGCGCGATCACATGGTCCTGCTGGAGTTCGTGACCGCCGCCGGGATCA
CTCTCGGCATGGACGAGCTGTACAAGTAAAGCGGCCGCGACTCTAGATCATAATCAGCCATACCACATTT
GTAGAGGTTTTACTTGCTTTAAAAAACCTCCCACACCTCCCCCTGAACCTGAAACATAAAATGAATGCAA
TTGTTGTTGTTAACTTGTTTATTGCAGCTTATAATGGTTACAAATAAAGCAATAGCATCACAAATTTCAC
AAATAAAGCATTTTTTTCACTGCATTCTAGTTGTGGTTTGTCCAAACTCATCAATGTATCTTAAGGCGAG
ATCCACTAGTTCTAGAGCGGCCGCCACCGCGGTGGAGCTCCTCGAGCCGGGCCCAAGTGATCTCCAAAAA
ATAAGTACTTTTTGACTGTAAATAAAATTGTAAGGAGTAAAAAGTACTTTTTTTTCTAAAAAAATGTAAT
TAAGTAAAAGTAAAAGTATTGATTTTTAATTGTACTCAAGTAAAGTAAAAATCCCCAAAAATAATACTTA
AGTACAGTAATCAAGTAAAATTACTCAAGTACTTTACACCTCTGGTTCTTGACCCCCTACCTTCAGCAAG
CCCAGCAGATCCACTAGTTCTAGAGCGGCCGCCACCGCGGTGGAGCTCCAGCTTTTGTTCCCTTTAGTGA
GGGTTAATTGCGCGCTTGGCGTAATCATGGTCATAGCTGTTTCCTGTGTGAAATTGTTATCCGCTCACAA
TTCCACACAACATACGAGCCGGAAGCATAAAGTGTAAAGCCTGGGGTGCCTAATGAGTGAGCTAACTCAC
ATTAATTGCGTTGCGCTCACTGCCCGCTTTCCAGTCGGGAAACCTGTCGTGCCAGCTGCATTAATGAATC
GGCCAACGCGCGGGGAGAGGCGGTTTGCGTATTGGGCGCTCTTCCGCTTCCTCGCTCACTGACTCGCTGC
GCTCGGTCGTTCGGCTGCGGCGAGCGGTATCAGCTCACTCAAAGGCGGTAATACGGTTATCCACAGAATC
AGGGGATAACGCAGGAAAGAACATGTGAGCAAAAGGCCAGCAAAAGGCCAGGAACCGTAAAAAGGCCGCG
TTGCTGGCGTTTTTCCATAGGCTCCGCCCCCCTGACGAGCATCACAAAAATCGACGCTCAAGTCAGAGGT
GGCGAAACCCGACAGGACTATAAAGATACCAGGCGTTTCCCCCTGGAAGCTCCCTCGTGCGCTCTCCTGT
TCCGACCCTGCCGCTTACCGGATACCTGTCCGCCTTTCTCCCTTCGGGAAGCGTGGCGCTTTCTCATAGC
TCACGCTGTAGGTATCTCAGTTCGGTGTAGGTCGTTCGCTCCAAGCTGGGCTGTGTGCACGAACCCCCCG
TTCAGCCCGACCGCTGCGCCTTATCCGGTAACTATCGTCTTGAGTCCAACCCGGTAAGACACGACTTATC
GCCACTGGCAGCAGCCACTGGTAACAGGATTAGCAGAGCGAGGTATGTAGGCGGTGCTACAGAGTTCTTG
AAGTGGTGGCCTAACTACGGCTACACTAGAAGAACAGTATTTGGTATCTGCGCTCTGCTGAAGCCAGTTA
CCTTCGGAAAAAGAGTTGGTAGCTCTTGATCCGGCAAACAAACCACCGCTGGTAGCGGTGGTTTTTTTGT
TTGCAAGCAGCAGATTACGCGCAGAAAAAAAGGATCTCAAGAAGATCCTTTGATCTTTTCTACGGGGTCT
GACGCTCAGTGGAACGAAAACTCACGTTAAGGGATTTTGGTCATGAGATTATCAAAAAGGATCTTCACCT
AGATCCTTTTAAATTAAAAATGAAGTTTTAAATCAATCTAAAGTATATATGAGTAAACTTGGTCTGACAG
TTACCAATGCTTAATCAGTGAGGCACCTATCTCAGCGATCTGTCTATTTCGTTCATCCATAGTTGCCTGA
CTCCCCGTCGTGTAGATAACTACGATACGGGAGGGCTTACCATCTGGCCCCAGTGCTGCAATGATACCGC
GAGACCCACGCTCACCGGCTCCAGATTTATCAGCAATAAACCAGCCAGCCGGAAGGGCCGAGCGCAGAAG
TGGTCCTGCAACTTTATCCGCCTCCATCCAGTCTATTAATTGTTGCCGGGAAGCTAGAGTAAGTAGTTCG
CCAGTTAATAGTTTGCGCAACGTTGTTGCCATTGCTACAGGCATCGTGGTGTCACGCTCGTCGTTTGGTA
TGGCTTCATTCAGCTCCGGTTCCCAACGATCAAGGCGAGTTACATGATCCCCCATGTTGTGCAAAAAAGC
GGTTAGCTCCTTCGGTCCTCCGATCGTTGTCAGAAGTAAGTTGGCCGCAGTGTTATCACTCATGGTTATG
GCAGCACTGCATAATTCTCTTACTGTCATGCCATCCGTAAGATGCTTTTCTGTGACTGGTGAGTACTCAA
CCAAGTCATTCTGAGAATAGTGTATGCGGCGACCGAGTTGCTCTTGCCCGGCGTCAATACGGGATAATAC
CGCGCCACATAGCAGAACTTTAAAAGTGCTCATCATTGGAAAACGTTCTTCGGGGCGAAAACTCTCAAGG
ATCTTACCGCTGTTGAGATCCAGTTCGATGTAACCCACTCGTGCACCCAACTGATCTTCAGCATCTTTTA
CTTTCACCAGCGTTTCTGGGTGAGCAAAAACAGGAAGGCAAAATGCCGCAAAAAAGGGAATAAGGGCGAC
ACGGAAATGTTGAATACTCATACTCTTCCTTTTTCAATATTATTGAAGCATTTATCAGGGTTATTGTCTC
ATGAGCGGATACATATTTGAATGTATTTAGAAAAATAAACAAATAGGGGTTCCGCGCACATTTCCCCGAA
AAGTG
Features (pLannotate 1.2.2; 20 found; start..end, strand, type, name):
      7..462     -  rep_origin     f1 ori (sequence partly withheld): f1 bacteriophage origin of replication; arrow indicates direction of (+) strand synthesis
    467..622     -  CDS            lacZα (fragment): LacZα fragment of β-galactosidase; lacZ fragment
    630..648     +  promoter       T7 promoter: promoter for bacteriophage T7 RNA polymerase
   8257..9552    +  CDS            GFAP: GFAP_HUMAN - Experimental evidence at protein level: Swiss-Prot protein existence level 1. GFAP, a class-III intermediate filament, is a cell-specific marker that, during the development of the central nervous system, distinguishes astrocytes from other glial cells. From Homo sapiens (Human).
   9585..9609    +  CDS            3xFLAG (fragment): three tandem FLAG® epitope tags, followed by an enterokinase cleavage site
   9612..9636    +  CDS            3xFLAG (fragment): three tandem FLAG® epitope tags, followed by an enterokinase cleavage site
   9639..9663    +  CDS            3xFLAG (fragment): three tandem FLAG® epitope tags, followed by an enterokinase cleavage site
   9712..10431   +  CDS            EGFP: the original enhanced GFP (Yang et al., 1996) mammalian codon-optimized
  10448..10531   +  CDS            large T antigen (fragment): large T antigen from SV40 (simian virus 40)
  10554..10675   +  polyA_signal   SV40 poly(A) signal: SV40 polyadenylation signal
  10682..10722   -  misc_feature   MCS (fragment): pBluescript multiple cloning site
  10970..11010   -  misc_feature   MCS (fragment): pBluescript multiple cloning site
  11023..11041   -  promoter       T3 promoter: promoter for bacteriophage T3 RNA polymerase
  11084..11106   -  protein_bind   lac operator (fragment): The lac repressor binds to the lac operator to inhibit transcription in E. coli. This inhibition can be relieved by adding lactose or isopropyl-β-D-thiogalactopyranoside (IPTG). lac repressor encoded by lacI
  11110..11140   -  promoter       lac promoter: promoter for the E. coli lac operon
  11155..11176   -  protein_bind   CAP binding site: CAP binding activates transcription in the presence of cAMP. E. coli catabolite activator protein
  11189..11281   -  CDS            lacI (fragment): lac repressor; lacI; The lac repressor binds to the lac operator to inhibit transcription in E. coli. This inhibition can be relieved by adding lactose or isopropyl-β-D-thiogalactopyranoside (IPTG).
  11464..12052   -  rep_origin     ori: high-copy-number ColE1/pMB1/pBR322/pUC origin of replication
  12223..13083   -  CDS            AmpR: β-lactamase; bla; confers resistance to ampicillin, carbenicillin, and related antibiotics
  13084..13188   -  promoter       AmpR promoter: bla
