[The description below was written by a language model from this plasmid's Addgene catalogue record and pLannotate feature annotations shown in this document.]
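Description:
pSYC-204 is a Tol2 transposon transgenesis plasmid of about 13.2 kb, built on the pminiTol2 backbone for making transgenic zebrafish. The backbone has a pBluescript-like layout. It carries a high-copy ColE1/pUC origin and an ampicillin resistance gene (β-lactamase with its own promoter) for propagation and selection in E. coli. It also has an f1 phage origin, lacZα and lac regulatory remnants, and T7 and T3 promoters on either side of the cloning region. The automated feature table does not annotate the Tol2 terminal repeats or the zebrafish promoter. Their presence is therefore taken from the catalogue entry, and the long unannotated stretch between the T7 promoter and the GFAP coding sequence matches the stated 7.4 kb promoter fragment.

The payload is a single expression cassette in which the zebrafish gfap promoter drives human GFAP carrying the R79C substitution. This coding sequence is followed by a C-terminal 3xFLAG epitope and EGFP, and the cassette ends in an SV40 polyadenylation signal. The gfap regulatory region is expected to direct expression to gfap-expressing glial cells. The EGFP moiety lets the fusion protein be seen in live fish, and the FLAG tag permits immunodetection. When Tol2 transposase is supplied, the minimal Tol2 ends of the backbone mediate integration of the cassette into the zebrafish genome.

According to the associated publication, the construct belongs to a zebrafish model for validating aggregation-prone GFAP mutations linked to Alexander disease. In that setting, the fluorescent fusion would allow aggregation of the mutant filament protein to be assessed in vivo.
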