Addgene plasmid #178964: pSYC-204
Purpose: Human GFAP (R79C) mutant fused to 3xFLAG tag and EGFP driven by zebrafish gfap promoter for Tol2 mediated recombination
Depositing lab: Seok-Yong Choi. Depositing organization: Chonnam National University. Publication: Aggregation-prone GFAP mutation in Alexander disease validated using a zebrafish model. Lee SH, Nam TS, Kim KH, Kim JH, Yoon W, Heo SH, Kim MJ, Shin BA, Perng MD, Choy HE, Jo J, Kim MK, Choi SY. BMC Neurol. 2017 Sep 7;17(1):175. doi: 10.1186/s12883-017-0938-7. PubMed 28882119.
Backbone
  Vector backbone: pminiTol2
  Backbone size w/o insert (bp): 3323
  Total vector size (bp): 13210
  Vector type: Tol2 mediated recombination
Growth in bacteria
  Bacterial resistance: Ampicillin, 100 μg/mL
  Growth temperature: 37°C
  Growth strain: DH5alpha
  Copy number: High Copy
Gene/Insert 1
  Gene/Insert name: Glial fibrillary acidic protein promoter (alt name: pGFAP)
  Species: D. rerio (zebrafish)
  Insert size (bp): 7405
  Entrez Gene: gfap (a.k.a. cb345, etID36982.3, gfapl, wu:fb34h11, wu:fk42c12, xx:af506734, zgc:110485)
  Promoter: Zebrafish gfap promoter
  Cloning method: Restriction Enzyme; 5′ cloning site XhoI (not destroyed); 3′ cloning site SalI (not destroyed)
  Sequencing primers: 5′ T7; 3′ AGGAGACGTAGGAGCGGCGAG
Gene/Insert 2
  Gene/Insert name: Glial fibrillary acidic protein (alt name: GFAP)
  Species: H. sapiens (human)
  Insert size (bp): 1456
  Mutation: R79C
  GenBank ID: NM_002055.5
  Entrez Gene: GFAP (a.k.a. ALXDRD)
  Tag / fusion protein: 3xFLAG (C terminal on insert)
  Cloning method: Restriction Enzyme; 5′ cloning site SalI (not destroyed); 3′ cloning site SphI (not destroyed)
  Sequencing primers: 5′ CTTTCACCCCCCACATCAACTC; 3′ ACTTGTGGCCGTTTACGTCG
Gene/Insert 3
  Gene/Insert name: EGFP-pA
  Species: Synthetic
  Insert size (bp): 1014
  Cloning method: Restriction Enzyme; 5′ cloning site SphI (not destroyed); 3′ cloning site XhoI (not destroyed)
  Sequencing primers: 5′ TGATATCTGGCGCGCCTACC; 3′ T3
Terms and licenses: Academic/Nonprofit Terms; Industry Terms: Not Available to Industry
How to cite: pSYC-204 was a gift from Seok-Yong Choi (Addgene plasmid # 178964 ; http://n2t.net/addgene:178964 ; RRID:Addgene_178964)
